Addgene plasmid #60138: pNB769
Purpose: Red click beetle luciferase from Promega driven by MET17 promoter.
Depositing lab: Nicolas Buchler. Depositing organization: Duke University. Publication: Measuring fast gene dynamics in single cells with time-lapse luminescence microscopy. Mazo-Vargas A, Park H, Aydin M, Buchler NE. Mol Biol Cell. 2014 Sep 17. pii: mbc.E14-07-1187. 10.1091/mbc.E14-07-1187 PubMed 25232010.
Backbone
  Vector backbone: p406
  Backbone size w/o insert (bp): 5261
  Total vector size (bp): 6906
  Vector type: Yeast Expression
  Selectable markers: URA3
Growth in bacteria
  Bacterial resistance: Ampicillin, 100 μg/mL
  Growth temperature: 37°C
  Growth strain: DH5alpha
  Copy number: High Copy
Gene/Insert
  Gene/Insert name: CBR (alt names: Click beetle red luciferase; p406-MET17pr-CBR)
  Species: Synthetic; Pyrophorus plagiophthalamus
  Insert size (bp): 1645
  Promoter: MET17pr
  Cloning method: Restriction Enzyme; 5′ cloning site PacI (not destroyed); 3′ cloning site AscI (not destroyed)
  Sequencing primers: 5′ cactttatgcttccggctcctatgtt; 3′ CTGCCGGTAGAGGTGTGGTCAATAAG
Terms and licenses: Academic/Nonprofit Terms; Industry Terms: Not Available to Industry
How to cite: pNB769 was a gift from Nicolas Buchler (Addgene plasmid # 60138 ; http://n2t.net/addgene:60138 ; RRID:Addgene_60138)
