[The description below was written by a language model from this plasmid's Addgene catalogue record and pLannotate feature annotations shown in this document.]
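Description:
pNB769 is a yeast expression plasmid built on the p406 backbone, a pBluescript/pRS406-style shuttle vector of 6,906 bp in total. In E. coli it is maintained at high copy through a ColE1/pUC-type origin and selected with ampicillin via the β-lactamase gene. An f1 origin and remnants of the lacZα/lac promoter region, with flanking T3 and T7 promoters, are carried over from the parental cloning vector. For Saccharomyces cerevisiae the selectable marker is URA3 under its own promoter, which complements uracil auxotrophy and can be counterselected with 5-FOA. The feature table lists no yeast replication origin or centromere (no 2μ or CEN/ARS element). This is consistent with an integrating-type vector, although the record does not explicitly state how the plasmid is maintained in yeast.

The payload is a roughly 1.6 kb insert encoding red click beetle luciferase (CBR, derived from Pyrophorus plagiophthalamus). The annotation describes it as a synthetic, human codon-optimised, red-emitting variant of commercial origin. It is cloned between PacI and AscI sites that remain intact. Expression is driven by the S. cerevisiae MET17 (MET15/MET25) promoter, which is repressed by methionine and so allows transcription to be switched by changing the methionine content of the medium. Transcription is terminated by the ADH1 terminator immediately downstream. Short fragments of an Ashbya gossypii TEF promoter and a CYC1 terminator are also annotated after the cassette; they appear to be leftovers from earlier construction steps rather than functional units. The associated work concerns measuring fast gene expression dynamics in single cells by time-lapse luminescence microscopy, for which this plasmid provides a regulatable luminescent reporter.
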