Features (pLannotate 1.2.2; 22 found; start..end, strand, type, name):
     45..252     +  promoter       TEF promoter (fragment): Ashbya gossypii TEF promoter
    243..322     +  terminator     CYC1 terminator (fragment): S. cerevisiae CYC1; transcription terminator for CYC1
    341..359     -  promoter       T7 promoter: promoter for bacteriophage T7 RNA polymerase
    367..522     +  CDS            lacZα (fragment): LacZα fragment of β-galactosidase; lacZ fragment
    530..985     +  rep_origin     f1 ori (sequence partly withheld): f1 bacteriophage origin of replication; arrow indicates direction of (+) strand synthesis
    986..1037    -  misc_feature   bom (fragment): basis of mobility region from pBR322
   1116..1919    -  CDS            URA3: orotidine-5'-phosphate decarboxylase, required for uracil biosynthesis; S. cerevisiae URA3; yeast auxotrophic marker, counterselectable with 5-fluoroorotic acid (5-FOA)
   1920..2135    -  promoter       URA3 promoter: S. cerevisiae URA3
   2150..2199    -  misc_feature   bom (fragment): basis of mobility region from pBR322
   2301..2336    -  CDS            rop (fragment): Rop protein, which maintains plasmids at low copy number; rop
   2431..2535    +  promoter       AmpR promoter: bla
   2536..3396    +  CDS            AmpR: β-lactamase; bla; confers resistance to ampicillin, carbenicillin, and related antibiotics
   3567..4155    +  rep_origin     ori: high-copy-number ColE1/pMB1/pBR322/pUC origin of replication
   4338..4430    +  CDS            lacI (fragment): lac repressor; lacI; The lac repressor binds to the lac operator to inhibit transcription in E. coli. This inhibition can be relieved by adding lactose or isopropyl-β-D-thiogalactopyranoside (IPTG).
   4443..4464    +  protein_bind   CAP binding site: CAP binding activates transcription in the presence of cAMP. E. coli catabolite activator protein
   4479..4509    +  promoter       lac promoter: promoter for the E. coli lac operon
   4517..4533    +  protein_bind   lac operator: The lac repressor binds to the lac operator to inhibit transcription in E. coli. This inhibition can be relieved by adding lactose or isopropyl-β-D-thiogalactopyranoside (IPTG). lac repressor encoded by lacI
   4578..4596    +  promoter       T3 promoter: promoter for bacteriophage T3 RNA polymerase
   4647..4996    +  promoter       MET17 promoter: S. cerevisiae MET17; expression is repressed by methionine; MET15; MET25
   4996..5020    +  misc_feature   MCS (fragment): pBluescript multiple cloning site
   5031..6657    +  CDS            CBRluc (fragment): red-emitting variant of click beetle luciferase human codon-optimized
   6689..6876    +  terminator     ADH1 terminator: S. cerevisiae ADH1; transcription terminator for the S. cerevisiae alcohol dehydrogenase 1 (ADH1) gene
>Addgene plasmid #60138 | pNB769 | depositor full sequence | sequence record 99749 | pNB769 sequence 6906 bps
GATCTGTTTAGCTTGCCTCGTCCCCGCCGGGTCACCCGGCCAGCGACATGGAGGCCCAGAATACCCTCCT
TGACAGTCTTGACGTGCGCAGCTCAGGGGCATGATGTGACTGTCGCCCGTACATTTAGCCCATACATCCC
CATGTATAATCATTTGCATCCATACATTTTGATGGCCGCACGGCGCGAAGCAAAAATTACGGCTCCTCGC
TGCAGACCTGCGAGCAGGGAAACGCTCCCCTCACAGACGCGTGTACGCATGTAACATTATACTGAAAACC
TTGCTTGAGAAGGTTTTGGGACGCTCGAAGGCTTTAATTTGCGGCCGGTACCCAATTCGCCCTATAGTGA
GTCGTATTACGCGCGCTCACTGGCCGTCGTTTTACAACGTCGTGACTGGGAAAACCCTGGCGTTACCCAA
CTTAATCGCCTTGCAGCACATCCCCCTTTCGCCAGCTGGCGTAATAGCGAAGAGGCCCGCACCGATCGCC
CTTCCCAACAGTTGCGCAGCCTGAATGGCGAATGGCGCG
[124 nt withheld, positions 530-653]
C
[91 nt withheld, positions 655-745]
A
[49 nt withheld, positions 747-795]
CCTTTGACGTTGGAGTCCACGTTCTTT
[37 nt withheld, positions 823-859]
ACCCTATCTCGGTCTATTCTTTTGATTTATAAGGGATTTTGCCGATTTCGGCCTATTGGTTAAAAAATGA
GCTGATTTAACAAAAATTTAACGCGAATTTTAACAAAATATTAACGTTTACAATTTCCTGATGCGGTATT
TTCTCCTTACGCATCTGTGCGGTATTTCACACCGCATAGGGTAATAACTGATATAATTAAATTGAAGCTC
TAATTTGTGAGTTTAGTATACATGCATTTACTTATAATACAGTTTTTTAGTTTTGCTGGCCGCATCTTCT
CAAATATGCTTCCCAGCCTGCTTTTCTGTAACGTTCACCCTCTACCTTAGCATCCCTTCCCTTTGCAAAT
AGTCCTCTTCCAACAATAATAATGTCAGATCCTGTAGAGACCACATCATCCACGGTTCTATACTGTTGAC
CCAATGCGTCTCCCTTGTCATCTAAACCCACACCGGGTGTCATAATCAACCAATCGTAACCTTCATCTCT
TCCACCCATGTCTCTTTGAGCAATAAAGCCGATAACAAAATCTTTGTCGCTCTTCGCAATGTCAACAGTA
CCCTTAGTATATTCTCCAGTAGATAGGGAGCCCTTGCATGACAATTCTGCTAACATCAAAAGGCCTCTAG
GTTCCTTTGTTACTTCTTCTGCCGCCTGCTTCAAACCGCTAACAATACCTGGGCCCACCACACCGTGTGC
ATTCGTAATGTCTGCCCATTCTGCTATTCTGTATACACCCGCAGAGTACTGCAATTTGACTGTATTACCA
ATGTCAGCAAATTTTCTGTCTTCGAAGAGTAAAAAATTGTACTTGGCGGATAATGCCTTTAGCGGCTTAA
CTGTGCCCTCCATGGAAAAATCAGTCAAGATATCCACATGTGTTTTTAGTAAACAAATTTTGGGACCTAA
TGCTTCAACTAACTCCAGTAATTCCTTGGTGGTACGAACATCCAATGAAGCACACAAGTTTGTTTGCTTT
TCGTGCATGATATTAAATAGCTTGGCAGCAACAGGACTAGGATGAGTAGCAGCACGTTCCTTATATGTAG
CTTTCGACATGATTTATCTTCGTTTCCTGCAGGTTTTTGTTCTGTGCAGTTGGGTTAAGAATACTGGGCA
ATTTCATGTTTCTTCAACACTACATATGCGTATATATACCAATCTAAGTCTGTGCTCCTTCCTTCGTTCT
TCCTTCTGTTCGGAGATTACCGAATCAAAAAAATTTCAAAGAAACCGAAATCAAAAAAAAGAATAAAAAA
AAAATGATGAATTGAATTGAAAAGCTGTGGTATGGTGCACTCTCAGTACAATCTGCTCTGATGCCGCATA
GTTAAGCCAGCCCCGACACCCGCCAACACCCGCTGACGCGCCCTGACGGGCTTGTCTGCTCCCGGCATCC
GCTTACAGACAAGCTGTGACCGTCTCCGGGAGCTGCATGTGTCAGAGGTTTTCACCGTCATCACCGAAAC
GCGCGAGACGAAAGGGCCTCGTGATACGCCTATTTTTATAGGTTAATGTCATGATAATAATGGTTTCTTA
GACGTCAGGTGGCACTTTTCGGGGAAATGTGCGCGGAACCCCTATTTGTTTATTTTTCTAAATACATTCA
AATATGTATCCGCTCATGAGACAATAACCCTGATAAATGCTTCAATAATATTGAAAAAGGAAGAGTATGA
GTATTCAACATTTCCGTGTCGCCCTTATTCCCTTTTTTGCGGCATTTTGCCTTCCTGTTTTTGCTCACCC
AGAAACGCTGGTGAAAGTAAAAGATGCTGAAGATCAGTTGGGTGCACGAGTGGGTTACATCGAACTGGAT
CTCAACAGCGGTAAGATCCTTGAGAGTTTTCGCCCCGAAGAACGTTTTCCAATGATGAGCACTTTTAAAG
TTCTGCTATGTGGCGCGGTATTATCCCGTATTGACGCCGGGCAAGAGCAACTCGGTCGCCGCATACACTA
TTCTCAGAATGACTTGGTTGAGTACTCACCAGTCACAGAAAAGCATCTTACGGATGGCATGACAGTAAGA
GAATTATGCAGTGCTGCCATAACCATGAGTGATAACACTGCGGCCAACTTACTTCTGACAACGATCGGAG
GACCGAAGGAGCTAACCGCTTTTTTGCACAACATGGGGGATCATGTAACTCGCCTTGATCGTTGGGAACC
GGAGCTGAATGAAGCCATACCAAACGACGAGCGTGACACCACGATGCCTGTAGCAATGGCAACAACGTTG
CGCAAACTATTAACTGGCGAACTACTTACTCTAGCTTCCCGGCAACAATTAATAGACTGGATGGAGGCGG
ATAAAGTTGCAGGACCACTTCTGCGCTCGGCCCTTCCGGCTGGCTGGTTTATTGCTGATAAATCTGGAGC
CGGTGAGCGTGGGTCTCGCGGTATCATTGCAGCACTGGGGCCAGATGGTAAGCCCTCCCGTATCGTAGTT
ATCTACACGACGGGGAGTCAGGCAACTATGGATGAACGAAATAGACAGATCGCTGAGATAGGTGCCTCAC
TGATTAAGCATTGGTAACTGTCAGACCAAGTTTACTCATATATACTTTAGATTGATTTAAAACTTCATTT
TTAATTTAAAAGGATCTAGGTGAAGATCCTTTTTGATAATCTCATGACCAAAATCCCTTAACGTGAGTTT
TCGTTCCACTGAGCGTCAGACCCCGTAGAAAAGATCAAAGGATCTTCTTGAGATCCTTTTTTTCTGCGCG
TAATCTGCTGCTTGCAAACAAAAAAACCACCGCTACCAGCGGTGGTTTGTTTGCCGGATCAAGAGCTACC
AACTCTTTTTCCGAAGGTAACTGGCTTCAGCAGAGCGCAGATACCAAATACTGTCCTTCTAGTGTAGCCG
TAGTTAGGCCACCACTTCAAGAACTCTGTAGCACCGCCTACATACCTCGCTCTGCTAATCCTGTTACCAG
TGGCTGCTGCCAGTGGCGATAAGTCGTGTCTTACCGGGTTGGACTCAAGACGATAGTTACCGGATAAGGC
GCAGCGGTCGGGCTGAACGGGGGGTTCGTGCACACAGCCCAGCTTGGAGCGAACGACCTACACCGAACTG
AGATACCTACAGCGTGAGCTATGAGAAAGCGCCACGCTTCCCGAAGGGAGAAAGGCGGACAGGTATCCGG
TAAGCGGCAGGGTCGGAACAGGAGAGCGCACGAGGGAGCTTCCAGGGGGAAACGCCTGGTATCTTTATAG
TCCTGTCGGGTTTCGCCACCTCTGACTTGAGCGTCGATTTTTGTGATGCTCGTCAGGGGGGCGGAGCCTA
TGGAAAAACGCCAGCAACGCGGCCTTTTTACGGTTCCTGGCCTTTTGCTGGCCTTTTGCTCACATGTTCT
TTCCTGCGTTATCCCCTGATTCTGTGGATAACCGTATTACCGCCTTTGAGTGAGCTGATACCGCTCGCCG
CAGCCGAACGACCGAGCGCAGCGAGTCAGTGAGCGAGGAAGCGGAAGAGCGCCCAATACGCAAACCGCCT
CTCCCCGCGCGTTGGCCGATTCATTAATGCAGCTGGCACGACAGGTTTCCCGACTGGAAAGCGGGCAGTG
AGCGCAACGCAATTAATGTGAGTTACCTCACTCATTAGGCACCCCAGGCTTTACACTTTATGCTTCCGGC
TCCTATGTTGTGTGGAATTGTGAGCGGATAACAATTTCACACAGGAAACAGCTATGACCATGATTACGCC
AAGCGCGCAATTAACCCTCACTAAAGGGAACAAAAGCTGGAGCTCCGGATGCAAGGGTTCGAATCCCTTA
GCTCTCATTATTTTTTGCTTTTTCTCTTGAGGTCACATGATCGCAAAATGGCAAATGGCACGTGAAGCTG
TCGATATTGGGGAACTGTGGTGGTTGGCAAATGACTAATTAAGTTAGTCAAGGCGCCATCCTCATGAAAA
CTGTGTAACATAATAACCGAAGTGTCGAAAAGGTGGCACCTTGTCCAATTGAACACGCTCGATGAAAAAA
ATAAGATATATATAAGGTTAAGTAAAGCGTCTGTTAGAAAGGAAGTTTTTCCTTTTTCTTGCTCTCTTGT
CTTTTCATCTACTATTTCCTTCGTGTAATACAGGGTCGTCAGATACATAGATACAATTCTATTACCCCCA
TCCATACTCTAGAACTAGTGGATCCCCCGGGTTAATTAACCATGGTAAAGCGTGAGAAAAATGTCATCTA
TGGCCCTGAGCCTCTCCATCCTTTGGAGGATTTGACTGCCGGCGAAATGCTGTTTCGTGCTCTCCGCAAG
CACTCTCATTTGCCTCAAGCCTTGGTCGATGTGGTCGGCGATGAATCTTTGAGCTACAAGGAGTTTTTTG
AGGCAACCGTCTTGCTGGCTCAGTCCCTCCACAATTGTGGCTACAAGATGAACGACGTCGTTAGTATCTG
TGCTGAAAACAATACCCGTTTCTTCATTCCAGTCATCGCCGCATGGTATATCGGTATGATCGTGGCTCCA
GTCAACGAGAGCTACATTCCCGACGAACTGTGTAAAGTCATGGGTATCTCTAAGCCACAGATTGTCTTCA
CCACTAAGAATATTCTGAACAAAGTCCTGGAAGTCCAAAGCCGCACCAACTTTATTAAGCGTATCATCAT
CTTGGACACTGTGGAGAATATTCACGGTTGCGAATCTTTGCCTAATTTCATCTCTCGCTATTCAGACGGC
AACATCGCAAACTTTAAACCACTCCACTTCGACCCTGTGGAACAAGTTGCAGCCATTCTGTGTAGCAGCG
GTACTACTGGACTCCCAAAGGGAGTCATGCAGACCCATCAAAACATTTGCGTGCGTCTGATCCATGCTCT
CGATCCACGCTACGGCACTCAGCTGATTCCTGGTGTCACCGTCTTGGTCTACTTGCCTTTCTTCCATGCT
TTCGGCTTTCATATTACTTTGGGTTACTTTATGGTCGGTCTCCGCGTGATTATGTTCCGCCGTTTTGATC
AGGAGGCTTTCTTGAAAGCCATCCAAGATTATGAAGTCCGCAGTGTCATCAACGTGCCTAGCGTGATCCT
GTTTTTGTCTAAGAGCCCACTCGTGGACAAGTACGACTTGTCTTCACTGCGTGAATTGTGTTGCGGTGCC
GCTCCACTGGCTAAGGAGGTCGCTGAAGTGGCCGCCAAACGCTTGAATCTTCCAGGGATTCGTTGTGGCT
TCGGCCTCACCGAATCTACCAGTGCGATTATCCAGACTCTCGGGGATGAGTTTAAGAGCGGCTCTTTGGG
CCGTGTCACTCCACTCATGGCTGCTAAGATCGCTGATCGCGAAACTGGTAAGGCTTTGGGCCCGAACCAA
GTGGGCGAGCTGTGTATCAAAGGCCCTATGGTGAGCAAGGGTTATGTCAATAACGTTGAAGCTACCAAGG
AGGCCATCGACGACGACGGCTGGTTGCATTCTGGTGATTTTGGATATTACGACGAAGATGAGCATTTTTA
CGTCGTGGATCGTTACAAGGAGCTGATCAAATACAAGGGTAGCCAGGTTGCTCCAGCTGAGTTGGAGGAG
ATTCTGTTGAAAAATCCATGCATTCGCGATGTCGCTGTGGTCGGCATTCCTGATCTGGAGGCCGGCGAAC
TGCCTTCTGCTTTCGTTGTCAAGCAGCCTGGTACAGAAATTACCGCCAAAGAAGTGTATGATTACCTGGC
TGAACGTGTGAGCCATACTAAGTACTTGCGTGGCGGCGTGCGTTTTGTTGACTCCATCCCTCGTAACGTA
ACAGGCAAAATTACCCGCAAGGAGCTGTTGAAACAATTGTTGGTGAAGGCCGGCGGTTTGTACAAATAAG
GCGCGCCACTTCTAAATAAGCGAATTTCTTATGATTTATGATTTTTATTATTAAATAAGTTATAAAAAAA
ATAAGTGTATACAAATTTTAAAGTGACTCTTAGGTTTTAAAACGAAAATTCTTATTCTTGAGTAACTCTT
TCCTGTAGGTCAGGTTGCTTTCTCAGGTATAGTATGAGGTCGCTCTTATTGACCACACCTCTACCGGCAG
ATCCGCTAGGGATAACAGGGTAATATA
