>Addgene plasmid #60138 | pNB769 | addgene partial sequence | sequence record 98148 | M13pUC-Rev 5'-AGCGGATAACAATTTCACACAGG-3'
TGACCATGATTACGCCAAGCGCGCAATTAACCCTCACTAAAGGGAACAAAAGCTGGAGCTCCGGATGCAA
GGGTTCGAATCCCTTAGCTCTCATTATTTTTTGCTTTTTCTCTTGAGGTCACATGATCGCAAAATGGCAA
ATGGCACGTGAAGCTGTCGATATTGGGGAACTGTGGTGGTTGGCAAATGACTAATTAAGTTAGTCAAGGC
GCCATCCTCATGAAAACTGTGTAACATAATAACCGAAGTGTCGAAAAGGTGGCACCTTGTCCAATTGAAC
ACGCTCGATGAAAAAAATAAGATATATATAAGGTTAAGTAAAGCGTCTGTTAGAAAGGAAGTTTTTCCTT
TTTCTTGCTCTCTTGTCTTTTCATCTACTATTTCCTTCGTGTAATACAGGGTCGTCAGATACATAGATAC
AATTCTATTACCCCCATCCATACTCTAGAACTAGTGGATCCCCCGGGTTAATTAACCATGGTAAAGCGTG
AGAAAAATGTCATCTATGGCCCTGAGCCTCTCCATCCTTTGGAGGATTTGACTGCCGGCGAAATGCTGTT
TCGTGCTCTCCGCAAGCACTCTCATTTGCCTCAAGCCTTGGTCGATGTGGTCGGCGATGAATCTTTGAGC
TACAAGGAGTTTTTTGAGGCAACCGTCTTGCTGGCTCAGTCCCTCCACAATTGTGGCTACAAGATGAACG
ACGTCGTTAGTATCTGTGCTGAAAACAATACCCGTTTCTTCATTCCAGTCATCGCCGCATGGTATATCGG
TATGATCGTGGCTCCAGTCAACGAGAGCTACATTCCCGACGAACTGTGTAAAGTCATGGGTATCTCTAAG
CCACAGATTGTCTTCACCACTAAGAATATTCTGAACAAAGTCCTGGAAGTCCAAAGCCGCACCAACTTT
