>Addgene plasmid #60138 | pNB769 | addgene partial sequence | sequence record 98149 | pHybLex_rev 5'-GAGTCACTTTAAAATTTGTATACAC-3'
ACTTATTTAATAATAAAAATCATAAATCATAAGAAATTCGCTTATTTAGAAGTGGCGCGCCTTATTTGTA
CAAACCGCCGGCCTTCACCAACAATTGTTTCAACAGCTCCTTGCGGGTAATTTTGCCTGTTACGTTACGA
GGGATGGAGTCAACAAAACGCACGCCGCCACGCAAGTACTTAGTATGGCTCACACGTTCAGCCAGGTAAT
CATACACTTCTTTGGCGGTAATTTCTGTACCAGGCTGCTTGACAACGAAAGCAGAAGGCAGTTCGCCGGC
CTCCAGATCAGGAATGCCGACCACAGCGACATCGCGAATGCATGGATTTTTCAACAGAATCTCCTCCAAC
TCAGCTGGAGCAACCTGGCTACCCTTGTATTTGATCAGCTCCTTGTAACGATCCACGACGTAAAAATGCT
CATCTTCGTCGTAATATCCAAAATCACCAGAATGCAACCAGCCGTCGTCGTCGATGGCCTCCTTGGTAGC
TTCAACGTTATTGACATAACCCTTGCTCACCATAGGGCCTTTGATACACAGCTCGCCCACTTGGTTCGGG
CCCAAAGCCTTACCAGTTTCGCGATCAGCGATCTTAGCAGCCATGAGTGGAGTGACACGGCCCAAAGAGC
CGCTCTTAAACTCATCCCCGAGAGTCTGGATAATCGCACTGGTAGATTCGGTGAGGCCGAAGCCACAACG
AATCCCTGGAAGATTCAAGCGTTTGGCGGCCACTTCAGCGACCTCCTTAGCCAGTGGAGCGGCACCGCAA
CACAATTCACGCAGTGAAGACAAGTCGTACTTGTCCACGAGTGGGCTCTTAGACAAAAACAGGATCACGC
TAGGCACGTTGATGACACTGCGGACTTCATAATCTTGGATGGCTTTCAAGAAAGCCTCCTGATCAAAACG
GCGGAACATAATCACGCGGAGACCGACCATAAAGTAACCCAAAGTAATATGAAAGCCGAAAGCATGGAAG
AAAGGCAAGTAGACCAAGACGGTGAC
